Addgene plasmid #153706: pGBW-m4252836
Purpose: Mammalian expression plasmid for SARS-CoV-2 S (surface glycoprotein)
Depositing lab: Ginkgo Bioworks & Benjie Chen. Depositing organization: Ginkgo Bioworks.
Backbone
  Vector backbone: pTwist_CMV_Puro_6 with AarI site removed
  Backbone size w/o insert (bp): 6080
  Vector type: Mammalian Expression
  Selectable markers: Puromycin
Growth in bacteria
  Bacterial resistance: Ampicillin, 100 μg/mL
  Growth temperature: 37°C
  Growth strain: DH5alpha
  Copy number: High Copy
Gene/Insert
  Gene/Insert name: SARS-CoV-2 S (surface glycoprotein) (alt names: Spike protein; S protein)
  Species: Severe acute respiratory syndrome coronavirus 2
  Insert size (bp): 3815
  Mutation: wt
  Entrez Gene: S (a.k.a. GU280_gp02, spike glycoprotein)
  Promoter: CMV
  Tag / fusion protein: Cleavable TEV;S-tag (C terminal on backbone)
  Cloning method: Unknown
Resource information
  A portion of this plasmid was derived from a plasmid made by: GinkgoBioworks
Depositor comments: NCBI reference sequence: 43740568
How to cite: pGBW-m4252836 was a gift from Ginkgo Bioworks & Benjie Chen (Addgene plasmid # 153706 ; http://n2t.net/addgene:153706 ; RRID:Addgene_153706)
