[The description below was written by a language model from this plasmid's Addgene catalogue record and pLannotate feature annotations shown in this document.]
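Description:
pGBW-m4252836 is a mammalian expression plasmid carrying the wild-type SARS-CoV-2 spike (S, surface glycoprotein) coding sequence in a pTwist_CMV_Puro_6 backbone from which an AarI restriction site has been removed. In bacteria it is maintained through a high-copy ColE1/pUC-type origin and selected with ampicillin via the β-lactamase gene. For selection in mammalian cells it carries a puromycin N-acetyltransferase cassette driven by the human ubiquitin C promoter and ended by a synthetic poly(A) signal.

The spike open reading frame, an insert of about 3.8 kb, lies on the minus strand of the roughly 10 kb sequenced record and spans the numbering origin. It sits directly downstream of a CMV immediate-early enhancer and promoter in the same orientation. The annotation resolves the promoter only as an enhancer plus truncated or fragmentary promoter matches, which is consistent with the catalogue's CMV promoter entry. An SV40 poly(A) signal lies just past the 3' end of the gene, although it is annotated on the opposite strand. The catalogue lists a backbone-encoded C-terminal fusion consisting of a TEV protease cleavage site and an S-tag, which would allow detection or affinity capture of the protein and later removal of the tag. These elements were not picked up as separate features in the automated annotation. The expression unit and the bacterial module are bracketed by β-globin insulator fragments and by rrnG and T7 transcription terminators, which are generally included to limit read-through and interference between neighbouring units. The short "bla(M)" and SV40 large T antigen hits appear to be incidental fragment matches rather than functional genes.

The plasmid is intended for transient or puromycin-selected expression of spike protein in mammalian cells. The record does not specify any further applications.
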