Features (pLannotate 1.2.2; 19 found; start..end, strand, type, name):
   1778..1829    -  promoter       CMVd2 promoter: truncated human cytomegalovirus (CMV) immediate early promoter that yields moderately reduced expression relative to the full-length promoter
   1892..1909    +  promoter       CMV promoter (fragment): human cytomegalovirus (CMV) immediate early promoter
   1982..2285    -  enhancer       CMV enhancer: human cytomegalovirus immediate early enhancer
   2366..2414    +  polyA_signal   poly(A) signal: synthetic polyadenylation signal
   2432..2478    +  terminator     T7 terminator: transcription terminator for bacteriophage T7 RNA polymerase
   2483..2554    -  misc_feature   5' β-globin insulator: insulator upstream of the human β-globin locus (Farrell et al., 2002)
   2706..2842    -  terminator     rrnG terminator: transcription terminator from the E. coli ribosomal RNA rrnG operon (Albrechtsen et al., 1991)
   2855..3715    -  CDS            AmpR: β-lactamase; bla; confers resistance to ampicillin, carbenicillin, and related antibiotics
   3981..4029    -  polyA_signal   poly(A) signal: synthetic polyadenylation signal
   4058..4655    -  CDS            PuroR (fragment): puromycin N-acetyltransferase; pac from Streptomyces; confers resistance to puromycin
   4659..5868    -  promoter       UbC promoter: human ubiquitin C promoter
   6132..6196    +  CDS            bla(M) (fragment): β-lactamase lacking the signal sequence; bla(M); allows cytosolic expression of β-lactamase
   6368..6956    +  rep_origin     ori: high-copy-number ColE1/pMB1/pBR322/pUC origin of replication
   7182..7253    -  misc_feature   3' β-globin insulator: insulator downstream of the human β-globin locus (Farrell et al., 2002)
   7298..7434    -  terminator     rrnG terminator: transcription terminator from the E. coli ribosomal RNA rrnG operon (Albrechtsen et al., 1991)
   7464..7510    -  terminator     T7 terminator: transcription terminator for bacteriophage T7 RNA polymerase
   7533..7602    +  CDS            large T antigen (fragment): large T antigen from SV40 (simian virus 40)
   7625..7746    +  polyA_signal   SV40 poly(A) signal: SV40 polyadenylation signal
   7865..1703    -  CDS            S (across the origin): SPIKE_SARS2 - Experimental evidence at protein level: Swiss-Prot protein existence level 1. [Spike glycoprotein]: May down-regulate host tetherin (BST2) by lysosomal degradation, thereby counteracting its antiviral activity. From Severe acute respiratory syndrome coronavirus 2 (2019-nCoV) (SARS-CoV-2).
>Addgene plasmid #153706 | pGBW-m4252836 | addgene full sequence | sequence record 300710 | Ginkgo NGS Result
TCTCTGCCAAATTGTTGGAAAGGCAGAAACTTTTTGTTAGACTCAGTAAGAACACCTGTGCCTGTTAAAC
CATTGAAGTTGAAATTGACACATTTGTTTTTAACCAAATTAGTAGACTTTTTAGGTCCACAAACAGTTGC
TGGTGCATGTAGAAGTTCAAAAGAAAGTACTACTACTCTGTATGGTTGGTAACCAACACCATTAGTGGGT
TGGAAACCATATGATTGTAAAGGAAAGTAACAATTAAAACCTTCAACACCATTACAAGGTGTGCTACCGG
CCTGATAGATTTCAGTTGAAATATCTCTCTCAAAAGGTTTGAGATTAGACTTCCTAAACAATCTATACAG
GTAATTATAATTACCACCAACCTTAGAATCAAGATTGTTAGAATTCCAAGCTATAACGCAGCCTGTAAAA
TCATCTGGTAATTTATAATTATAATCAGCAATCTTTCCAGTTTGCCCTGGAGCGATTTGTCTGACTTCAT
CACCTCTAATTACAAATGAATCTGCATAGACATTAGTAAAGCAGAGATCATTTAATTTAGTAGGAGACAC
TCCATAACACTTAAAAGTGGAAAATGATGCGGAATTATATAGGACAGAATAATCAGCAACACAGTTGCTG
ATTCTCTTCCTGTTCCAAGCATAAACAGATGCAAATCTGGTGGCGTTAAAAACTTCACCAAAAGGGCACA
AGTTTGTAATATTAGGAAATCTAACAATAGATTCTGTTGGTTGGACTCTAAAGTTAGAAGTTTGATAGAT
TCCTTTTTCTACAGTGAAGGATTTCAACGTACACTTTGTTTCTGAGAGAGGGTCAAGTGCACAGTCTACA
GCATCTGTAATGGTTCCATTTTCATTATATTTTAATAGAAAAGTCCTAGGTTGAAGATAACCCACATAAT
AAGCTGCAGCACCAGCTGTCCAACCTGAAGAAGAATCACCAGGAGTCAAATAACTTCTATGTAAAGCAAG
TAAAGTTTGAAACCTAGTGATGTTAATACCTATTGGCAAATCTACCAATGGTTCTAAAGCCGAAAAACCC
TGAGGGAGATCACGCACTAAATTAATAGGCGTGTGCTTAGAATATATTTTAAAATAACCATCAATATTCT
TAAACACAAATTCCCTAAGATTTTTGAAATTACCCTGTTTTCCTTCAAGGTCCATAAGAAAAGGCTGAGA
GACATATTCAAAAGTGCAATTATTCGCACTAGAATAAACTCTGAACTCACTTTCCATCCAACTTTTGTTG
TTTTTGTGGTAATAAACACCCAAAAATGGATCATTACAAAATTGAAATTCACAGACTTTAATAACAACAT
TAGTAGCGTTATTAACAATAAGTAGGGACTGGGTCTTCGAATCTAAAGTAGTACCAAAAATCCAGCCTCT
TATTATGTTAGACTTCTCAGTGGAAGCAAAATAAACACCATCATTAAATGGTAGGACAGGGTTATCAAAC
CTCTTAGTACCATTGGTCCCAGAGACATGTATAGCATGGAACCAAGTAACATTGGAAAAGAAAGGTAAGA
ACAAGTCCTGAGTTGAATGTAAAACTGAGGATCTGAAAACTTTGTCAGGGTAATAAACACCACGTGTGAA
AGAATTAGTGTATGCAGGGGGTAATTGAGTTCTGGTTGTAAGATTAACACACTGACTAGAGACTAGTGGC
AATAAAACAAGAAAAACAAACATGGTGGCGGCCGCTGGCGGGTGTGTCGAGTGGATGGTAGGATCGACAA
AGATCTGATCTGACGGTTCACTAAACCAGCTCTGCTTATATAGACCTCCCACCGTACACGCCTACCGCCC
ATTTGCGTCAATGGGGCGGAGTTGTTACGACATTTTGGAAAGTCCCGTTGATTTTGGTGCCAAAACAAAC
TCCCATTGACGTCAATGGGGTGGAGACTTGGAAATCCCCGTGAGTCAAACCGCTATCCACGCCCATTGAT
GTACTGCCAAAACCGCATCAGCATGGTAATAGCGATGACTAATACGTAGATGTACTGCCAAGTAGGAAAG
TCCCATAAGGTCATGTACTGGGCATAATGCCAGGCGGGCCATTTACCGTCATTGACGTCAATAGGGGGCG
TACTTGGCATATGATACACTTGATGTACTGCCAAGTGGGCAGTTTACCGTAAATACTCCACCCATTGACG
TCAATGGAAAGTCCCTATTGGCGTTACTATGGGAACATACGTCATTATTGACGTCAATGGGCGGGGGTCG
TTGGGCGGTCAGCCAGGCGGGCCATTTACCGTAAGTTATGTAACGCGGAACTCCATATATGGGCTATGAA
CTAATGACCCCGTAATTGATTACTAGATCTGGCTACACTCGATCAGCAGTTAGATAATAAAATCGCTATC
CATCGAAGATGGATGTGTGTTGGTTTTTTGTGTGTGTAACGCAACGATTGATAGCATAACCCCTTGGGGC
CTCTAAACGGGTCTTGAGGGGTTTTTTGAATTGAGAGGTAGCTGAAGCTGCTGTTATGACCACTAGAGGG
AAGAAGATACCTGTGGAGCTAATGGTCCAAGATGTCGGGAGCCGCGATCGCTGCCAAAAAGGTAAGCTGA
CGATAGCTGACGAGATTCGATGCCCGACGAGCAAATGAGCGCCACGGCTGTTCGCGTAAGCTCGAAACGA
CGGAGATTCGATAGAGCCAGAGTCGAGTTTAAACGATTCGGGATCTTAAGGATAAATTTCTGGTAAGGAG
GACACGTATGGAAGTGGGCAAGTTGGGGAAGCCGTATCCGTTGCTGAATCTGGCATATGTGGGAGTATAA
GACGCGCAGCGTCGCATCAGGCATTTTTTTCTGCGCCAATGCACCTAGAATCGGTTACCAATGCTTAATC
AGTGAGGCACCTATCTCAGCGATCTGTCTATTTCGTTCATCCATAGTTGCCTGACTCCCCGTCGTGTAGA
TAACTACGATACGGGAGGGCTTACCATCTGGCCCCAGTGCTGCAATGATACCGCGAGACCCACGCTCACC
GGCTCCAGATTTATCAGCAATAAACCAGCCAGCCGGAAGGGCCGAGCGCAGAAGTGGTCCTGCAACTTTA
TCCGCCTCCATCCAGTCTATCAACTGTTGCCGGGAAGCTAGAGTAAGTAGTTCGCCAGTTAATAGTTTAC
GCAAGGTTGTTGCCATTGCTACAGGCATCGTGGTGTCACGCTCGTCGTTTGGTATGGCTTCATTCAGCTC
CGGTTCCCAACGATCAAGGCGAGTTACATGATCCCCCATGTTGTGCAAAAAAGCGGTTAGCTCCTTCGGT
CCTCCAATCGTTGTCAGAAGTAAGTTGGCCGCAGTGTTATCACTCATGGTTATGGCAGCACTGCATAATT
CTCTTACTGTCATGCCATCCGTAAGATGCTTTTCTGTGACTGGTGAATACTCAACCAAGTCATTCTGAGA
ATAGTGTATGCGGCGACCGAGTTGCTCTTGCCCGGCGTCAATACGGGATAATACCGCGCCACATAGCAGA
ACTTTAAAAGTGCTCATCATTGGAAAGCGTTCTTCGGGGCGAAAACTCTCAAGGATCTTACCGCTGTTGA
GATCCAGTTCGATGTAACCCACTCGCGCACCCAACTGATCTTCAGCATCTTTTACTTTCACCAGCGTTTC
TGGGTGAGCAAAAACAGGAAGGCAAAATGCCGCAAAAAAGGGAATAAGGGCGACACGGAAATGTTGAATA
CTCATGCGAAAGCCTCCTGCTGATCCTGTCTCTTGATAGATGTTTGCAAAAGCTAGGACTCGATTATACG
TTGACCGATCAGACTATCAATATCTAGGTTTAAACAGATCGGTACGCTGCCGTGACCAGGCTTGAGTACA
ATATCTGACGATTGGACTTCCTGGGTCCCAAGCTGGATTCCGACTGGCTGACTGCCAAGCAACGATATGG
ATCGTCGAGACTCGCACTGAGAGGATCGTTCTCGGTACACCAGGCGCGCCTAGCGTTACACACACAAAAA
ACCAACACACATCCATCTTCGATGGATAGCGATTTTATTATCTAAGACTAGGCTTACATACTAGCCTAGG
CACCGGGCTTGCGGGTCATGCACCAGGTGCGCGGTCCTTCGGGCACCTCGACGTCGGCGGTGACGGTGAA
GCCGAGCCGCTCGTAGAAGGGGAGGTTGCGGGGCGCGGAGGTCTCCAGGAAGGCGGGCACCCCGGCGCGC
TCGGCGGCCTCCACTCCGGGGAGCACGACGGCGCTGCCCAGACCCTTGCCCTGGTGGTCGGGCGAGACGC
CGACGGTGGCCAGGAACCACGCGGGCTCCTTGGGCCGGTGCGGCGCCAGGAGGCCCTCCATCTGTTGCTG
CGCGGCCAGCCGGGAACCGCTCAACTCGGCCATGCGCGGGCCGATCTCGGCGAACACCGCCCCCGCTTCG
ACGCTCTCCGGCGTGGTCCAGACCGCCACCGCGGCGCCGTCGTCCGCGACCCACACCTTGCCGATGTCGA
GCCCGACGCGCGTGAGGAAGAGTTCTTGCAGCTCGGTGACCCGCTCGATGTGGCGGTCCGGATCGACGGT
GTGGCGCGTGGCGGGGTAGTCGGCGAACGCGGCGGCGAGGGTGCGTACGGCCCTGGGGACGTCGTCGCGG
GTGGCGAGGCGCACCGTGGGCTTGTACTCGGTCATGTTGTCTAACAAAAAAGCCAAAAACGGCCAGAATT
TAGCGGACAATTTACAAGTCTAACACTGAAAATTACATATTGACCCAAATGATTACATTTCAAAAGGTGC
CTAAAAAACTTCACAAAACACACTCGCCAACCCCGAGCGCATAGTTCAAAACCGGAGCTTCAGCTACTTA
AGAAGATAGGTACATAAAACCGACCAAAGAAACTGACGCCTCACTTATCCCTCCCCTCACCAGAGGTCCG
GCGCCTGTCGATTCAGGAGAGCCTACCCTAGGCCCGAACCCTGCGTCCTGCGACGGAGAAAAGCCTACCG
CACACCTACCGGCTGGTGGCCCCACCCTGCATTATAAGCCAACAGAACGGGTGACGTCACGACACGACGA
GGGCGCGCGCTCCCAAAGGTACGGGTGCACTGCCCAACGGCACCGCCATAACTGCCGCCCCCGCAACAGA
CGACAAACCGAGTTCTCCAGTCAGTGACAAACTTCACGTCAGGGTCCCCAGATGGTGCCCAGCCCATCTC
ACCCGAATAAGAGCTTTCCCGCATTAGCGAAGGGCTCAAGACCTTGGGTTCTTGCCGCCCACCATGCCCC
CCACCTTGTTTCAACGACCTCACAGCCCGCCTCACAAGCGTCTTCCATTCAAGACTCGGGAACAGCCGCC
ATTTTGCTGCGCTCCCCCCAACCCCCAGTTCAGGGCAACCTTGCTCGCGGACCCAGACTACAGCCCTTGG
CGGTCTCTCCACACGCTTCCGTCCCACCGAGCGGCCCGGCGGCCACGAAAGCCCCGGCCAGCCCAGCAGC
CCGCTACTCACCAAGTGACGATCACAGCGATCCACAAACAAGAACCGCGACCCAAATCCCGGCTGCGACG
GAACTAGCTGTGCCACACCCGGCGCGTCCTTATATAATCATCGGCGTTCACCGCCCCACGGAGATCCCTC
CGCAGAATCGCCGAGAAGGGACTACTTTTCCTCGCCTGTTCCGCTCTCTGGAAAGAAAACCAGTGCCCTA
GAGTCACCCAAGTCCCGTCCTAAAATGTCCTTCTGCTGATACTGGGGTTCTAAGGCCGAGTCTTATGAGC
AGCGGGCCGCTGTCCTGAGCGTCCGGGCGGAAGGATCAGGACGCTCCTGCGCCCTTCGTCTGACGTGGCA
GCGCTCGCCGTGACGAGGGGGGCGCCCGCGGGAGGCGCCAAAACCCGGCGCGGAGGCCAGGCGCGCCCCG
ATTTCGATATTCCTCGGATCTCGGATAGATCGGGATTGAGGATGTAGGTTGAACTTCTCTCGGGTGATCC
CGATCTCGGATATTCGGGATTGGAGTAATACCTGGCGATAGGCGCTGCCAAGCAATAGCCAAGGCGCAAG
GCCGGCCAAGAGACTTGCGATAGTTCGTTCGAGAGGTAGCCTGCAAGATGGATCGGACGAAAGGTTTGAA
GATTTTCCGACGAGGGCCTTGGAGAGTTCGGAAATTTAAATGCAACTATGGATGAACGAAATAGACAGAT
CGCTGAGATAGGTGCCTCACTGATTAAGCATTGGTAACTGTCAGACCAAGTTTACTCATATATACTTTAG
ATTGATTTAAAACTTCATTTTTAATTTAAAAGGATCTAGGTGAAGATCCTTTTTGATAATCTCATGACCA
AAATCCCTTAACGTGAGTTTTCGTTCCACTGAGCGTCAGACCCCGTAGAAAAGATCAAAGGATCTTCTTG
AGATCCTTTTTTTCTGCGCGTAATCTGCTGCTTGCAAACAAAAAAACCACCGCTACCAGCGGTGGTTTGT
TTGCCGGATCAAGAGCTACCAACTCTTTTTCCGAAGGTAACTGGCTTCAGCAGAGCGCAGATACCAAATA
CTGTTCTTCTAGTGTAGCCGTAGTTAGGCCACCACTTCAAGAACTCTGTAGCACCGCCTACATACCTCGC
TCTGCTAATCCTGTTACCAGTGGCTGCTGCCAGTGGCGATAAGTCGTGTCTTACCGGGTTGGACTCAAGA
CGATAGTTACCGGATAAGGCGCAGCGGTCGGGCTGAACGGGGGGTTCGTGCACACAGCCCAGCTTGGAGC
GAACGACCTACACCGAACTGAGATACCTACAGCGTGAGCTATGAGAAAGCGCCACGCTTCCCGAAGGGAG
AAAGGCGGACAGGTATCCGGTAAGCGGCAGGGTCGGAACAGGAGAGCGCACGAGGGAGCTTCCAGGGGGA
AACGCCTGGTATCTTTATAGTCCTGTCGGGTTTCGCCACCTCTGACTTGAGCGTCGATTTTTGTGATGCT
CGTCAGGGGGGCGGAGCCTATGGAAAAACGCCAGCAACGCGGCCTTTTTACGGTTCCTGGCCTTTTGCTG
GCCTTTTGCTCACATGATTTAAATGAAACTCGTAATCGGAGAACGGGTGCAATAGCAAGGACCAGATCGA
ACTTGACTGACGCAATTCTGAGCGTAGTCGAAACCCAGACAAGTCGATCTCGCCAAGTAGCTGACTTGAC
TGGTTAATTAAGTTTCGATAGCCCAAGGTAACCAATGAGATTAGGGAGGGAAGAAAGTTTGATGAACTAC
TTCTGACCCCTAGTGGTGTCCAGAAAAGACCATTAAAGGAATGTCTTGATCGAAATCGAGAGATCGCCTG
CAGGATAGCTGACGACCTTAAGGATAAATTTCTGGTAAGGAGGACACGTATGGAAGTGGGCAAGTTGGGG
AAGCCGTATCCGTTGCTGAATCTGGCATATGTGGGAGTATAAGACGCGCAGCGTCGCATCAGGCATTTTT
TTCTGCGCCAATGCCGGTAGATAGCAATCCGGCCCGAGGGGCACAAAAAACCCCTCAAGACCCGTTTAGA
GGCCCCAAGGGGTTATGCTACGATACCGATAGAGATGGGCCAATACCACATTTGTAGAGGTTTTACTTGC
TTTAAAAAACCTCCCACACCTCCCCCTGAACCTGAAACATAAAATGAATGCAATTGTTGTTGTTAACTTG
TTTATTGCAGCTTATAATGGTTACAAATAAAGCAATAGCATCACAAATTTCACAAATAAAGCATTTTTTT
CACTGCATTCTAGTTGTGGTTTGTCCAAACTCATCAATGTATCTTATCATGTCTGTGAGCTGAAGGTACG
CTGTATCTCAGTCAGTCAAGCTAGCTTAACTGTCCATGTGCTGCCTCTCGAACTTAGCTGCCGCGGTTTC
TTTCGACTGAAAGTAAAGGTTTTCTGTGTAATGTAATTTGACTCCTTTGAGCACTGGCTCAGAGTCGTCT
TCATCAAATTTGCAGCAGGATCCACAAGAACAACAGCCCTTGAGACAACTACAGCAACTGGTCATACAGC
AAAGCATAATTGTCACCATTACTATGGCAATCAAGCCAGCTATAAAACCTAGCCAAATGTACCATGGCCA
TTTTATATACTGCTCATACTTTCCAAGTTCTTGGAGATCGATGAGAGATTCATTTAAATTCTTGGCAACC
TCATTGAGGCGGTCAATTTCTTTTTGAATGTTTACAACTGAAGCATTAATGCCAGAGATGTCACCTAAAT
CAACATCTGGTGATGTATGATTCTTAAAATATTTATCTAACTCCTCCTTGAATGAGTCTAATTCAGGTTG
CAAAGGATCATAAACTGTGTTGTTGACAATTCCTATTACAACATCACAGTTACCAGACACAAATGTGTTG
TCTGTAGTAATGATTTGTGGTTCATAAAAATTCCTTTGTGTTACAAACCAGTGTGTGCCATTTGAAACAA
AGACACCTTCACGAGGAAAGTGTGCTTTTCCATCATGACAAATGGCAGGAGCAGTTGTGAAGTTCTTTTC
TTGTGCAGGGACATAAGTCACATGCAAGAAGACTACACCATGAGGTGCTGACTGAGGGAAGGACATAAGA
TGATAGCCCTTTCCACAAAAATCAACTCTTTTTGATTGTCCAAGTACACACTCTGACATTTTAGTAGCAG
CAAGATTAGCAGAAGCTCTGATTTCTGCAGCTCTAATTAATTGTTGAGTCACATATGTCTGCAAACTTTG
AAGTCTGCCTGTGATCAACCTATCAATTTGCACTTCAGCCTCAACTTTGTCAAGACGTGAAAGGATATCA
TTTAAAACACTTGAAATTGCACCAAAATTGGAGCTAAGTTGTTTAACAAGCGTGTTTAAAGCTTGTGCAT
TTTGGTTGACCACATCTTGAAGTTTTCCAAGTGCACTTGCTGTGGAAGAAAGTGAGTCTTGAATTTTGCC
AATAGCACTATTAAATTGGTTGGCAATCAATTTTTGGTTCTCATAGAGAACATTCTGTGTAACTCCAATA
CCATTAAACCTATAAGCCATTTGCATAGCAAATGGTATTTGTAATGCAGCACCTGCACCAAAGGTCCAAC
CAGAAGTGATTGTACCCGCTAACAGTGCAGAAGTGTATTGAGCAATCATTTCATCTGTGAGCAAAGGTGG
CAAAACAGTAAGGCCGTTAAACTTTTGTGCACAAATGAGGTCTCTAGCAGCAATATCACCAAGGCAATCA
CCATATTGTTTGATGAAGCCAGCATCTGCAAGTGTCACTTTGTTGAAAAGTAGATCTTCAATAAATGACC
TCTTGCTTGGTTTTGATGGATCTGGTAATATTTGTGAAAAATTAAAACCACCAAAATCTTTAATTGGTGG
TGTTTTGTAAATTTGTTTGACTTGTGCAAAAACTTCTTGGGTGTTTTTGTCTTGTTCAACAGCTATTCCA
GTTAAAGCACGGTTTAATTGTGTACAAAAACTGCCATATTGCAACAAAAGATTGCTGCATTCAGTTGAAT
CACCACAAATGTACATTGTACAATCTACTGATGTCTTGGTCATAGACACTGGTAGAATTTCTGTGGTAAC
ACTAATAGTAAAATTTGTGGGTATGGCAATAGAGTTATTAGAGTAAGCAACTGAATTTTCTGCACCAAGT
GACATAGTGTAGGCAATGATGGATTGACTAGCTACACTACGTGCCCGCCGAGGAGAATTAGTCTGAGTCT
GATAACTAGCGCATATACCTGCACCAATGGGTATGTCACACTCATATGAGTTGTTGACATGTTCAGCCCC
TATTAAACAGCCTGCACGTGTTTGAAAAACATTAGAACCTGTAGAATAAACACGCCAAGTAGGAGTAAGT
TGATCTGCATGAATAGCAACAGGGACTTCTGTGCAGTTAACATCCTGATAAAGAACAGCAACCTGGTTAG
AAGTATTTGTTCCTGGTGTTATAACACTGACACCACCAAAAGAACATGGTGTAATGTCAAGAATCTCAAG
TGTCTGTGGATCACGGACAGCATCAGTAGTGTCAGCAATG
